Addgene plasmid #100723: pHis-hMTMR1
Purpose: Expression of human MTMR1 PH-PTP domain
Depositing lab: Byung Il Lee. Depositing organization: National Cancer Center (KR). Publication: Crystal Structure of Human Myotubularin-Related Protein 1 Provides Insight into the Structural Basis of Substrate Specificity. Bong SM, Son KB, Yang SW, Park JW, Cho JW, Kim KT, Kim H, Kim SJ, Kim YJ, Lee BI. PLoS One. 2016 Mar 28;11(3):e0152611. doi: 10.1371/journal.pone.0152611. eCollection 2016. PONE-D-15-41206 PubMed 27018598.
Backbone
  Vector backbone: pET28
  Backbone manufacturer: Novagen
  Backbone size w/o insert (bp): 5900
  Total vector size (bp): 7439
  Vector type: Bacterial Expression
Growth in bacteria
  Bacterial resistance: Kanamycin, 50 μg/mL
  Growth temperature: 37°C
  Growth strain: DH5alpha
  Copy number: Low Copy
Gene/Insert
  Gene/Insert name: MTMR1 (alt name: Myotubularin-related protein 1)
  Species: H. sapiens (human)
  Insert size (bp): 1539
  Mutation: Contains amino acids 95-607
  Entrez Gene: MTMR1
  Promoter: T7
  Tag / fusion protein: His (C terminal on backbone)
  Cloning method: Restriction Enzyme; 5′ cloning site NdeI (not destroyed); 3′ cloning site XhoI (not destroyed)
  Sequencing primers: 5′ TAATACGACTCACTATAGGG (T7 promoter primer); 3′ CCGCTGAGCAATAACTAGC (T7 terminator primer)
Terms and licenses: Academic/Nonprofit Terms; Industry Terms: Not Available to Industry
Depositor comments: The MTMR1 construct is for structural determination and contains the PH-GRAM and PTPase domains (amino acids 95-607). PTPase activity was confirmed.
How to cite: pHis-hMTMR1 was a gift from Byung Il Lee (Addgene plasmid # 100723 ; http://n2t.net/addgene:100723 ; RRID:Addgene_100723)
