[The description below was written by a language model from this plasmid's Addgene catalogue record and pLannotate feature annotations shown in this document.]
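Description:
pHis-hMTMR1 is a bacterial expression plasmid built on the Novagen pET28 backbone for producing a truncated form of human myotubularin-related protein 1 (MTMR1) in E. coli. The insert, cloned between NdeI and XhoI sites that both remain intact, encodes amino acids 95-607, which cover the PH-GRAM and phosphatase (PTPase) domains. It is fused at its C terminus to a backbone-encoded polyhistidine tag for metal-affinity purification. Transcription is driven by a T7 promoter followed directly by a lac operator, with a phage T7 gene 10 ribosome binding site upstream of the coding sequence and a T7 terminator downstream. The plasmid also carries lacI under its own promoter, so expression stays repressed until IPTG is added in a host that supplies T7 RNA polymerase.

The plasmid is selected with kanamycin through an aph(3')-Ia resistance gene. It replicates from a pBR322-type ColE1 origin accompanied by the bom region and the rop gene, which fits the catalogue's low-copy designation. An f1 origin is also present. The short tetracycline-resistance fragments and the small "SET1" match near the terminator appear to be annotation hits on residual backbone sequence rather than functional elements. The catalogue lists a total size of 7,439 bp, but the sequenced record behind the feature table is 6,784 nt, and the record does not explain this difference.

According to the depositor, the construct was made for structure determination of MTMR1, a lipid phosphatase specific for phosphatidylinositol 3-phosphate, and phosphatase activity of the expressed protein was confirmed.
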