Features (pLannotate 1.2.2; 19 found; start..end, strand, type, name):
    180..198     +  promoter       T7 promoter: promoter for bacteriophage T7 RNA polymerase
    199..223     +  protein_bind   lac operator: The lac repressor binds to the lac operator to inhibit transcription in E. coli. This inhibition can be relieved by adding lactose or isopropyl-β-D-thiogalactopyranoside (IPTG). lac repressor encoded by lacI
    238..255     +  RBS            RBS (fragment): efficient ribosome binding site from bacteriophage T7 gene 10 (Olins and Rangwala, 1989)
    260..1804    +  CDS            MTMR1 (fragment): MTMR1_HUMAN - Experimental evidence at protein level: Swiss-Prot protein existence level 1. Lipid phosphatase that has high specificity for phosphatidylinositol 3-phosphate and has no activity with phosphatidylinositol 4-phosphate, phosphatidylinositol (4,5)- bisphosphate and phosphatidylinositol (3,4,5)-trisphosphate (PubMed:11733541, PubMed:27018598). Activity with phosphatidylinositol (3,5)-bisphosphate is controversial; it has been shown by PubMed:27018598, while PubMed:11733541 find no activity with this substrate. From Homo sapiens (Human).
   1808..1831    +  CDS            9xHis (fragment): 9xHis affinity tag
   1857..1900    +  CDS            SET1 (fragment): solubility-enhancement tag derived from T7 phage gene 10B
   1908..1955    +  terminator     T7 terminator: transcription terminator for bacteriophage T7 RNA polymerase
   1992..2420    +  rep_origin     f1 ori (sequence partly withheld): f1 bacteriophage origin of replication; arrow indicates direction of (+) strand synthesis
   2473..2530    +  promoter       AmpR promoter (fragment): bla
   2539..3354    -  CDS            KanR: aminoglycoside phosphotransferase; aph(3')-Ia; confers resistance to kanamycin in bacteria or G418 (Geneticin®) in eukaryotes
   3476..4064    +  rep_origin     ori: high-copy-number ColE1/pMB1/pBR322/pUC origin of replication
   4250..4389    -  misc_feature   bom: basis of mobility region from pBR322
   4491..4682    -  CDS            rop: Rop protein, which maintains plasmids at low copy number; rop
   4699..5079    +  CDS            YPB1_ECOLX: Protein predicted: Swiss-Prot protein existence level 4. From Escherichia coli.
   5151..5442    -  CDS            TcR (fragment): tetracycline efflux protein; tet; confers resistance to tetracycline
   5457..5478    -  protein_bind   CAP binding site: CAP binding activates transcription in the presence of cAMP. E. coli catabolite activator protein
   5491..6573    -  CDS            lacI: lac repressor; lacI; The lac repressor binds to the lac operator to inhibit transcription in E. coli. This inhibition can be relieved by adding lactose or isopropyl-β-D-thiogalactopyranoside (IPTG).
   6574..6651    -  promoter       lacI promoter: lacI
   6659..154     -  CDS            TcR (fragment) (across the origin): tetracycline efflux protein; tet; confers resistance to tetracycline
>Addgene plasmid #100723 | pHis-hMTMR1 | addgene full sequence | sequence record 197626 | Addgene NGS Result
GGGGCCTGCCACCATACCCACGCCGAAACAAGCGCTCATGAGCCCGAAGTGGCGAGCCCGATCTTCCCCA
TCGGTGATGTCGGCGATATAGGCGCCAGCAACCGCACCTGTGGCGCCGGTGATGCCGGCCACGATGCGTC
CGGCGTAGAGGATCGAGATCGATCTCGATCCCGCGAAATTAATACGACTCACTATAGGGGAATTGTGAGC
GGATAACAATTCCCCTCTAGATTTAAATTAACTTTAAGAAGGAGATATACATATGGAAGAGGCTCCACTT
TTCCCAGGAGAATCAATTAAAGCCATTGTGAAAGATGTCATGTATATCTGCCCATTTATGGGAGCAGTGA
GTGGAACCCTGACAGTGACGGACTTTAAGCTGTACTTCAAAAATGTCGAGAGGGACCCGCATTTTATCCT
TGATGTTCCCCTTGGAGTGATCAGCAGAGTGGAGAAGATTGGAGCACAGAGCCATGGAGACAATTCCTGT
GGTATAGAGATAGTGTGCAAGGATATGAGGAACTTGCGGCTTGCTTATAAACAGGAAGAACAGAGTAAAC
TAGGGATATTTGAAAACCTCAACAAACATGCATTTCCTCTTTCTAACGGACAGGCACTATTTGCATTCAG
CTATAAAGAAAAATTTCCAATTAATGGCTGGAAAGTTTATGATCCAGTATCTGAATATAAGAGACAGGGC
TTGCCAAATGAGAGTTGGAAAATATCCAAAATAAACAGTAATTATGAGTTCTGTGACACCTACCCTGCCA
TCATTGTTGTGCCAACTAGTGTAAAAGATGATGACCTTTCAAAAGTGGCAGCTTTTCGAGCAAAAGGCAG
AGTCCCTGTGTTGTCATGGATTCATCCGGAAAGTCAAGCAACGATTACCCGTTGCAGCCAGCCACTTGTG
GGTCCCAATGATAAGCGCTGCAAAGAGGATGAAAAATACTTGCAAACAATAATGGATGCTAACGCACAGT
CACACAAGCTTATCATCTTTGATGCTCGACAAAACAGTGTCGCTGATACCAACAAGACAAAGGGTGGAGG
ATATGAAAGTGAAAGTGCTTACCCAAATGCAGAACTTGTGTTCTTGGAGATCCACAACATTCATGTCATG
CGAGAGTCACTACGCAAATTAAAAGAGATTGTGTACCCTTCGATCGATGAGGCGCGGTGGCTCTCCAATG
TGGATGGGACGCATTGGCTGGAATATATAAGGATGCTGCTTGCTGGGGCAGTAAGAATTGCTGATAAAAT
AGAATCTGGGAAAACATCTGTGGTGGTGCATTGCAGCGACGGTTGGGACCGAACAGCCCAGCTCACATCT
CTGGCTATGCTAATGTTGGACAGTTACTACAGGACCATTAAAGGATTTGAAACTCTCGTAGAAAAGGAGT
GGATAAGCTTTGGACACAGGTTTGCACTGCGAGTGGGCCATGGTAATGACAACCATGCGGATGCTGACCG
ATCTCCCATATTTCTGCAGTTTGTTGATTGTGTTTGGCAAATGACAAGGCAGTTTCCTTCAGCATTCGAG
TTTAATGAGCTATTCTTGATTACAATTTTGGATCACCTTTATAGCTGTCTTTTTGGGACCTTTTTGTGCA
ACTGTGAACAGCAGCGATTCAAAGAGGATGTATATACAAAGACGATATCTTTATGGTCGTATATCAATAG
CCAGCTAGACGAGTTTTCTAATCCCTTCTTTGTGAATTATGAAAACCACGTGTTATATCCTGTTGCTAGT
CTGAGTCATTTGGAATTGTGGGTAAATTATTATGTACGATGGAATCCACGGCTCGAGCACCACCACCACC
ACCACCACCACTAATTGATTAATACCTAGGCTGCTAAACAAAGCCCGAAAGGAAGCTGAGTTGGCTGCTG
CCACCGCTGAGCAATAACTAGCATAACCCCTTGGGGCCTCTAAACGGGTCTTGAGGGGTTTTTTGCTGAA
AGGAGGAACTATATCCGGATTGGCGAATGGG
[124 nt withheld, positions 1992-2115]
C
[91 nt withheld, positions 2117-2207]
A
[49 nt withheld, positions 2209-2257]
CCTTTGACGTTGGAGTCCACGTTCTTT
[37 nt withheld, positions 2285-2321]
ACCCTATCTCGGTCTATTCTTTTGATTTATAAGGGATTTTGCCGATTTCGGCCTATTGGTTAAAAAATGA
GCTGATTTAACAAAAATTTAACGCGAATTTTAACAAAATATTAACGCTTACAATTTAGGTGGCACTTTTC
GGGGAAATGTGCGCGGAACCCCTATTTGTTTATTTTTCTAAATACATTCAAATATGTATCCGCTCATGAA
TTAATTCTTAGAAAAACTCATCGAGCATCAAATGAAACTGCAATTTATTCATATCAGGATTATCAATACC
ATATTTTTGAAAAAGCCGTTTCTGTAATGAAGGAGAAAACTCACCGAGGCAGTTCCATAGGATGGCAAGA
TCCTGGTATCGGTCTGCGATTCCGACTCGTCCAACATCAATACAACCTATTAATTTCCCCTCGTCAAAAA
TAAGGTTATCAAGTGAGAAATCACCATGAGTGACGACTGAATCCGGTGAGAATGGCAAAAGTTTATGCAT
TTCTTTCCAGACTTGTTCAACAGGCCAGCCATTACGCTCGTCATCAAAATCACTCGCATCAACCAAACCG
TTATTCATTCGTGATTGCGCCTGAGCGAGACGAAATACGCGATCGCTGTTAAAAGGACAATTACAAACAG
GAATCGAATGCAACCGGCGCAGGAACACTGCCAGCGCATCAACAATATTTTCACCTGAATCAGGATATTC
TTCTAATACCTGGAATGCTGTTTTCCCGGGGATCGCAGTGGTGAGTAACCATGCATCATCAGGAGTACGG
ATAAAATGCTTGATGGTCGGAAGAGGCATAAATTCCGTCAGCCAGTTTAGTCTGACCATCTCATCTGTAA
CATCATTGGCAACGCTACCTTTGCCATGTTTCAGAAACAACTCTGGCGCATCGGGCTTCCCATACAATCG
ATAGATTGTCGCACCTGATTGCCCGACATTATCGCGAGCCCATTTATACCCATATAAATCAGCATCCATG
TTGGAATTTAATCGCGGCCTAGAGCAAGACGTTTCCCGTTGAATATGGCTCATAACACCCCTTGTATTAC
TGTTTATGTAAGCAGACAGTTTTATTGTTCATGACCAAAATCCCTTAACGTGAGTTTTCGTTCCACTGAG
CGTCAGACCCCGTAGAAAAGATCAAAGGATCTTCTTGAGATCCTTTTTTTCTGCGCGTAATCTGCTGCTT
GCAAACAAAAAAACCACCGCTACCAGCGGTGGTTTGTTTGCCGGATCAAGAGCTACCAACTCTTTTTCCG
AAGGTAACTGGCTTCAGCAGAGCGCAGATACCAAATACTGTCCTTCTAGTGTAGCCGTAGTTAGGCCACC
ACTTCAAGAACTCTGTAGCACCGCCTACATACCTCGCTCTGCTAATCCTGTTACCAGTGGCTGCTGCCAG
TGGCGATAAGTCGTGTCTTACCGGGTTGGACTCAAGACGATAGTTACCGGATAAGGCGCAGCGGTCGGGC
TGAACGGGGGGTTCGTGCACACAGCCCAGCTTGGAGCGAACGACCTACACCGAACTGAGATACCTACAGC
GTGAGCTATGAGAAAGCGCCACGCTTCCCGAAGGGAGAAAGGCGGACAGGTATCCGGTAAGCGGCAGGGT
CGGAACAGGAGAGCGCACGAGGGAGCTTCCAGGGGGAAACGCCTGGTATCTTTATAGTCCTGTCGGGTTT
CGCCACCTCTGACTTGAGCGTCGATTTTTGTGATGCTCGTCAGGGGGGCGGAGCCTATGGAAAAACGCCA
GCAACGCGGCCTTTTTACGGTTCCTGGCCTTTTGCTGGCCTTTTGCTCACATGTTCTTTCCTGCGTTATC
CCCTGATTCTGTGGATAACCGTATTACCGCCTTTGAGTGAGCTGATACCGCTCGCCGCAGCCGAACGACC
GAGCGCAGCGAGTCAGTGAGCGAGGAAGCGGAAGAGCGCCTGATGCGGTATTTTCTCCTTACGCATCTGT
GCGGTATTTCACACCGCAATGGTGCACTCTCAGTACAATCTGCTCTGATGCCGCATAGTTAAGCCAGTAT
ACACTCCGCTATCGCTACGTGACTGGGTCATGGCTGCGCCCCGACACCCGCCAACACCCGCTGACGCGCC
CTGACGGGCTTGTCTGCTCCCGGCATCCGCTTACAGACAAGCTGTGACCGTCTCCGGGAGCTGCATGTGT
CAGAGGTTTTCACCGTCATCACCGAAACGCGCGAGGCAGCTGCGGTAAAGCTCATCAGCGTGGTCGTGAA
GCGATTCACAGATGTCTGCCTGTTCATCCGCGTCCAGCTCGTTGAGTTTCTCCAGAAGCGTTAATGTCTG
GCTTCTGATAAAGCGGGCCATGTTAAGGGCGGTTTTTTCCTGTTTGGTCACTGATGCCTCCGTGTAAGGG
GGATTTCTGTTCATGGGGGTAATGATACCGATGAAACGAGAGAGGATGCTCACGATACGGGTTACTGATG
ATGAACATGCCCGGTTACTGGAACGTTGTGAGGGTAAACAACTGGCGGTATGGATGCGGCGGGACCAGAG
AAAAATCACTCAGGGTCAATGCCAGCGCTTCGTTAATACAGATGTAGGTGTTCCACAGGGTAGCCAGCAG
CATCCTGCGATGCAGATCCGGAACATAATGGTGCAGGGCGCTGACTTCCGCGTTTCCAGACTTTACGAAA
CACGGAAACCGAAGACCATTCATGTTGTTGCTCAGGTCGCAGACGTTTTGCAGCAGCAGTCGCTTCACGT
TCGCTCGCGTATCGGTGATTCATTCTGCTAACCAGTAAGGCAACCCCGCCAGCCTAGCCGGGTCCTCAAC
GACAGGAGCACGATCATGCGCACCCGTGGGGCCGCCATGCCGGCGATAATGGCCTGCTTCTCGCCGAAAC
GTTTGGTGGCGGGACCAGTGACGAAGGCTTGAGCGAGGGCGTGCAAGATTCCGAATACCGCAAGCGACAG
GCCGATCATCGTCGCGCTCCAGCGAAAGCGGTCCTCGCCGAAAATGACCCAGAGCGCTGCCGGCACCTGT
CCTACGAGTTGCATGATAAAGAAGACAGTCATAAGTGCGGCGACGATAGTCATGCCCCGCGCCCACCGGA
AGGAGCTGACTGGGTTGAAGGCTCTCAAGGGCATCGGTCGAGATCCCGGTGCCTAATGAGTGAGCTAACT
TACATTAATTGCGTTGCGCTCACTGCCCGCTTTCCAGTCGGGAAACCTGTCGTGCCAGCTGCATTAATGA
ATCGGCCAACGCGCGGGGAGAGGCGGTTTGCGTATTGGGCGCCAGGGTGGTTTTTCTTTTCACCAGTGAG
ACGGGCAACAGCTGATTGCCCTTCACCGCCTGGCCCTGAGAGAGTTGCAGCAAGCGGTCCACGCTGGTTT
GCCCCAGCAGGCGAAAATCCTGTTTGATGGTGGTTAACGGCGGGATATAACATGAGCTGTCTTCGGTATC
GTCGTATCCCACTACCGAGATGTCCGCACCAACGCGCAGCCCGGACTCGGTAATGGCGCGCATTGCGCCC
AGCGCCATCTGATCGTTGGCAACCAGCATCGCAGTGGGAACGATGCCCTCATTCAGCATTTGCATGGTTT
GTTGAAAACCGGACATGGCACTCCAGTCGCCTTCCCGTTCCGCTATCGGCTGAATTTGATTGCGAGTGAG
ATATTTATGCCAGCCAGCCAGACGCAGACGCGCCGAGACAGAACTTAATGGGCCCGCTAACAGCGCGATT
TGCTGGTGACCCAATGCGACCAGATGCTCCACGCCCAGTCGCGTACCGTCTTCATGGGAGAAAATAATAC
TGTTGATGGGTGTCTGGTCAGAGACATCAAGAAATAACGCCGGAACATTAGTGCAGGCAGCTTCCACAGC
AATGGCATCCTGGTCATCCAGCGGATAGTTAATGATCAGCCCACTGACGCGTTGCGCGAGAAGATTGTGC
ACCGCCGCTTTACAGGCTTCGACGCCGCTTCGTTCTACCATCGACACCACCACGCTGGCACCCAGTTGAT
CGGCGCGAGATTTAATCGCCGCGACAATTTGCGACGGCGCGTGCAGGGCCAGACTGGAGGTGGCAACGCC
AATCAGCAACGACTGTTTGCCCGCCAGTTGTTGTGCCACGCGGTTGGGAATGTAATTCAGCTCCGCCATC
GCCGCTTCCACTTTTTCCCGCGTTTTCGCAGAAACGTGGCTGGCCTGGTTCACCACGCGGGAAACGGTCT
GATAAGAGACACCGGCATACTCTGCGACATCGTATAACGTTACTGGTTTCACATTCACCACCCTGAATTG
ACTCTCTTCCGGGCGCTATCATGCCATACCGCGAAAGGTTTTGCGCCATTCGATGGTGTCCGGGATCTCG
ACGCTCTCCCTTATGCGACTCCTGCATTAGGAAGCAGCCCAGTAGTAGGTTGAGGCCGTTGAGCACCGCC
GCCGCAAGGAATGGTGCATGCAAGGAGATGGCGCCCAACAGTCCCCCGGCCAC
