>Addgene plasmid #100723 | pHis-hMTMR1 | depositor partial sequence | sequence record 193632 | T7
GCTAGGACGGAACAATTCCCTCTAGATTTAATTAACTTTAAGAAGGAGATATACATATGGAAGAGGCTCC
ACTTTTCCCAGGAGAATCAATTAAAGCCATTGTGAAAGATGTCATGTATATCTGCCCATTTATGGGAGCA
GTGAGTGGAACCCTGACAGTGACGGACTTTAAGCTGTACTTCAAAAATGTCGAGAGGGACCCGCATTTTA
TCCTTGATGTTCCCCTTGGAGTGATCAGCAGAGTGGAGAAGATTGGAGCACAGAGCCATGGAGACAATTC
CTGTGGTATAGAGATAGTGTGCAAGGATATGAGGAACTTGCGGCTTGCTTATAAACAGGAAGAACAGAGT
AAACTAGGGATATTTGAAAACCTCAACAAACATGCATTTCCTCTTTCTAACGGACAGGCACTATTTGCAT
TCAGCTATAAAGAAAAATTTCCAATTAATGGCTGGAAAGTTTATGATCCAGTATCTGAATATAAGAGACA
GGGCTTGCCAAATGAGAGTTGGAAAATATCCAAAATAAACAGTAATTATGAGTTCTGTGACACCTACCCT
GCCATCATTGTTGTGCCAACTAGTGTAAAAGATGATGACCTTTCAAAAGTGGCAGCTTTTCGAGCAAAAG
GCAGAGTCCCTGTGTTGTCATGGATTCATCCGGAAAGTCAAGCAACGATTACCCGTTGCAGCCAGCCACT
TGTGGGTCCCAATGATAAGCGCTGCAAAGAGGATGAAAAATACTTGCAAACAATAATGGATGCTAACGCA
CAGTCACACAAGCTTATCATCTTTGATGCTCGACAAAACAGTGTCGCTGATACCAACAAGACAAAGGGTG
GAGGATATGAAAGTGAAAGTGCTTACCCAAATGCAGAACTTGTGTTCTTGGAGATCCACAACATTCATGT
CATGCGAGAGTCACTACGCAAATTAAAAGAGATTGTGTACCCTTCGATCGATGAGGCGCGGTGGCTCTCC
AATGTGGATGGGACGCATTGGCTGGAATATATAAGGATGCTGCTTGCTGGGGCAGTAAGAATTGCTGATA
AAATAGAATCTGGGAAAACATCTGTGGTGGTGCATTGCAGCGACGGTTGGGACCGAACAGCCCAGCTCAC
ATCTCTGGCTATGCTAATGTTGGACAGTTACTACAGGACCATTAAAGGATTTGAAACTCTCCTAAAAAAA
GGATGGGATAACTTTTGGAACCAGGTTTGCCTTGCCAATGGGCCATGGGAATGACAACCATGCGGATGCG
GACCGATTCCCCAATTTCTCGCATTTTGTGAATTGGTTTTGGCAAAAACAAAGGGATTCTCTTCACCATC
CAGTTTTAAGGACTTCCTTGAATCAATTTGGGAACTCTTTAAAAGGCTTTTTTGGGCCCTTGT
