>Addgene plasmid #100723 | pHis-hMTMR1 | depositor partial sequence | sequence record 193633 | T7 term
AAGCTCTTAGCTCTTTCGGGCTTTGTTTAGCAGCCTAGGTATTAATCAATTAGTGGTGGTGGTGGTGGTG
GTGGTGCTCGAGCCGTGGATTCCATCGTACATAATAATTTACCCACAATTCCAAATGACTCAGACTAGCA
ACAGGATATAACACGTGGTTTTCATAATTCACAAAGAAGGGATTAGAAAACTCGTCTAGCTGGCTATTGA
TATACGACCATAAAGATATCGTCTTTGTATATACATCCTCTTTGAATCGCTGCTGTTCACAGTTGCACAA
AAAGGTCCCAAAAAGACAGCTATAAAGGTGATCCAAAATTGTAATCAAGAATAGCTCATTAAACTCGAAT
GCTGAAGGAAACTGCCTTGTCATTTGCCAAACACAATCAACAAACTGCAGAAATATGGGAGATCGGTCAG
CATCCGCATGGTTGTCATTACCATGGCCCACTCGCAGTGCAAACCTGTGTCCAAAGCTTATCCACTCCTT
TTCTACGAGAGTTTCAAATCCTTTAATGGTCCTGTAGTAACTGTCCAACATTAGCATAGCCAGAGATGTG
AGCTGGGCTGTTCGGTCCCAACCGTCGCTGCAATGCACCACCACAGATGTTTTCCCAGATTCTATTTTAT
CAGCAATTCTTACTGCCCCAGCAAGCAGCATCCTTATATATTCCAGCCAATGCGTCCCATCCACATTGGA
GAGCCACCGCGCCTCATCGATCGAAGGGTACACAATCTCTTTTAATTTGCGTAGTGACTCTCGCATGACA
TGAATGTTGTGGATCTCCAAGAACACAAGTTCTGCATTTGGGTAAGCACTTTCACTTTCATATCCTCCAC
CCTTTGTCTTGTTGGTATCAGCGACACTGTTTTGTCGAGCATCAAAGATGATAAGCTTGTGTGACTGTGC
GTTAGCATCCATTATTGTTTGCAAGTATTTTTCATCCTCTTTGCAGCGCTTATCATTGGGACCCACAAGT
GGCTGGCTGCAACGGGTAATCGTTGCTTGACTTTCCGGATGAATCCATGACAACACAGGGACTCTGCCTT
TTGCTCGAAAAGCTGCCACTTTTGAAAGGCATCATCTTTTACACTAGTTGGCACAACAATGATGGCAGGG
TAGGTGTACAGAACTCATAATACTGGTTATTTTGGAAATTTCCAACTCTCATTTGGCAAGCCCTGGCTCT
TAAATCCAGATACTGGATCATAAACTTTCCAGCCATTAATTGGAAATTTTCCTTTAAACTGAATGCAATA
ATGCCTGTCCGTTAAAAAAGGAATGCATGTTTGTTAAGGTTTCAAAATTTCCCAAGTTACCCTGGTTCCT
CTGGTTATAAGAAGCCCGAAGTTCCTATATCTGGGCAATTATTTCAAAACACGGAAATGGTCCTAGGGGC
TGGGGCCAAC
